>Addgene plasmid #214687 | pDual_dsCas9_BFP_hs_TP73 | addgene full sequence | sequence record 428806 | Addgene NGS Result
GTCGACGGATCGGGAGATCTCCCGATCCCCTATGGTGCACTCTCAGTACAATCTGCTCTGATGCCGCATA
GTTAAGCCAGTATCTGCTCCCTGCTTGTGTGTTGGAGGTCGCTGAGTAGTGCGCGAGCAAAATTTAAGCT
ACAACAAGGCAAGGCTTGACCGACAATTGCATGAAGAATCTGCTTAGGGTTAGGCGTTTTGCGCTGCTTC
GCGATGTACGGGCCAGATATACGCGTTGACATTGATTATTGACTAGTTATTAATAGTAATCAATTACGGG
GTCATTAGTTCATAGCCCATATATGGAGTTCCGCGTTACATAACTTACGGTAAATGGCCCGCCTGGCTGA
CCGCCCAACGACCCCCGCCCATTGACGTCAATAATGACGTATGTTCCCATAGTAACGCCAATAGGGACTT
TCCATTGACGTCAATGGGTGGAGTATTTACGGTAAACTGCCCACTTGGCAGTACATCAAGTGTATCATAT
GCCAAGTACGCCCCCTATTGACGTCAATGACGGTAAATGGCCCGCCTGGCATTATGCCCAGTACATGACC
TTATGGGACTTTCCTACTTGGCAGTACATCTACGTATTAGTCATCGCTATTACCATGGTGATGCGGTTTT
GGCAGTACATCAATGGGCGTGGATAGCGGTTTGACTCACGGGGATTTCCAAGTCTCCACCCCATTGACGT
CAATGGGAGTTTGTTTTGGCACCAAAATCAACGGGACTTTCCAAAATGTCGTAACAACTCCGCCCCATTG
ACGCAAATGGGCGGTAGGCGTGTACGGTGGGAGGTCTATATAAGCAGCGCGTTTTGCCTGTACTGGGTCT
CTCTGGTTAGACCAGATCTGAGCCTGGGAGCTCTCTGGCTAACTAGGGAACCCACTGCTTAAGCCTCAAT
AAAGCTTGCCTTGAGTGCTTCAAGTAGTGTGTGCCCGTCTGTTGTGTGACTCTGGTAACTAGAGATCCCT
CAGACCCTTTTAGTCAGTGTGGAAAATCTCTAGCAGTGGCGCCCGAACAGGGACTTGAAAGCGAAAGGGA
AACCAGAGGAGCTCTCTCGACGCAGGACTCGGCTTGCTGAAGCGCGCACGGCAAGAGGCGAGGGGCGGCG
ACTGGTGAGTACGCCAAAAATTTTGACTAGCGGAGGCTAGAAGGAGAGAGATGGGTGCGAGAGCGTCAGT
ATTAAGCGGGGGAGAATTAGATCGCGATGGGAAAAAATTCGGTTAAGGCCAGGGGGAAAGAAAAAATATA
AATTAAAACATATAGTATGGGCAAGCAGGGAGCTAGAACGATTCGCAGTTAATCCTGGCCTGTTAGAAAC
ATCAGAAGGCTGTAGACAAATACTGGGACAGCTACAACCATCCCTTCAGACAGGATCAGAAGAACTTAGA
TCATTATATAATACAGTAGCAACCCTCTATTGTGTGCATCAAAGGATAGAGATAAAAGACACCAAGGAAG
CTTTAGACAAGATAGAGGAAGAGCAAAACAAAAGTAAGACCACCGCACAGCAAGCGGCCGCTGATCTTCA
GACCTGGAGGAGGAGATATGAGGGACAATTGGAGAAGTGAATTATATAAATATAAAGTAGTAAAAATTGA
ACCATTAGGAGTAGCACCCACCAAGGCAAAGAGAAGAGTGGTGCAGAGAGAAAAAAGAGCAGTGGGAATA
GGAGCTTTGTTCCTTGGGTTCTTGGGAGCAGCAGGAAGCACTATGGGCGCAGCGTCAATGACGCTGACGG
TACAGGCCAGACAATTATTGTCTGGTATAGTGCAGCAGCAGAACAATTTGCTGAGGGCTATTGAGGCGCA
ACAGCATCTGTTGCAACTCACAGTCTGGGGCATCAAGCAGCTCCAGGCAAGAATCCTGGCTGTGGAAAGA
TACCTAAAGGATCAACAGCTCCTGGGGATTTGGGGTTGCTCTGGAAAACTCATTTGCACCACTGCTGTGC
CTTGGAATGCTAGTTGGAGTAATAAATCTCTGGAACAGATTTGGAATCACACGACCTGGATGGAGTGGGA
CAGAGAAATTAACAATTACACAAGCTTAATACACTCCTTAATTGAAGAATCGCAAAACCAGCAAGAAAAG
AATGAACAAGAATTATTGGAATTAGATAAATGGGCAAGTTTGTGGAATTGGTTTAACATAACAAATTGGC
TGTGGTATATAAAATTATTCATAATGATAGTAGGAGGCTTGGTAGGTTTAAGAATAGTTTTTGCTGTACT
TTCTATAGTGAATAGAGTTAGGCAGGGATATTCACCATTATCGTTTCAGACCCACCTCCCAACCCCGAGG
GGACCCGACAGGCCCGAAGGAATAGAAGAAGAAGGTGGAGAGAGAGACAGAGACAGATCCATTCGATTAG
TGAACGGATCGGCACTGCGTGCGCCAATTCTGCAGACAAATGGCAGTATTCATCCACAATTTTAAAAGAA
AAGGGGGGATTGGGGGGTACAGTGCAGGGGAAAGAATAGTAGACATAATAGCAACAGACATACAAACTAA
AGAATTACAAAAACAAATTACAAAAATTCAAAATTTTCGGGTTTATTACAGGGACAGCAGAGATCCAGTT
TGGTTAATTAAGGTACCGAGGGCCTATTTCCCATGATTCCTTCATATTTGCATATACGATACAAGGCTGT
TAGAGAGATAATTAGAATTAATTTGACTGTAAACACAAAGATATTAGTACAAAATACGTGACGTAGAAAG
TAATAATTTCTTGGGTAGTTTGCAGTTTTAAAATTATGTTTTAAAATGGACTATCATATGCTTACCGTAA
CTTGAAAGTATTTCGATTTCTTGGCTTTATATATCTTGTGGAAAGGACGAAACCTGCAGCCTTCGGTTTC
CAGCCGCGGTTTTAGAGCTAGAAATAGCAAGTTAAAATAAGGCTAGTCCGTTATCAACTTGAAAAAGTGG
CACCGAGTCGGTGCTTTTTTGTTTTAGAGCTAGAAATAGCAAGTTAAAATAAGGCTAGTCCGTTTTTAGC
GCGTGCGCCAATTCTGCAGACAAATGGCTCTAGAGAGGGCCTATTTCCCATGATTCCTTCATATTTGCAT
ATACGATACAAGGCTGTTAGAGAGATAATTGGAATTAATTTGACTGTAAACACAAAGATATTAGTACAAA
ATACGTGACGTAGAAAGTAATAATTTCTTGGGTAGTTTGCAGTTTTAAAATTATGTTTTAAAATGGACTA
TCATATGCTTACCGTAACTTGAAAGTATTTCGATTTCTTGGCTTTATATATCTTGTGGAAAGGACCGTCT
CTCAGCATGGACGTCTTCCACCGTTTTAGAGCTAGAAATAGCAAGTTAAAATAAGGCTAGTCCGTTATCA
ACTTGAAAAAGTGGCACCGAGTCGGTGCTTTTTTGAATTCGCTAGCTAGGTCTTGAAAGGAGTGGGAATT
GGCTCCGGTGCCCGTCAGTGGGCAGAGCGCACATCGCCCACAGTCCCCGAGAAGTTGGGGGGAGGGGTCG
GCAATTGATCCGGTGCCTAGAGAAGGTGGCGCGGGGTAAACTGGGAAAGTGATGTCGTGTACTGGCTCCG
CCTTTTTCCCGAGGGTGGGGGAGAACCGTATATAAGTGCAGTAGTCGCCGTGAACGTTCTTTTTCGCAAC
GGGTTTGCCGCCAGAACACAGGACCGGTTCTAGAGCCACCATGGGAGTGCAGGTGGAAACCATCTCCCCA
GGTGACGGGCGCACCTTCCCCAAGCGCGGCCAGACCTGTGTGGTGCACTACACCGGGATGCTTGAAGATG
GAAAGAAAGTCGATTCCTCCCGGGACAGAAACAAGCCCTTTAAGTTTATGCTAGGCAAGCAGGAGGTGAT
CCGAGGCTGGGAAGAAGGGGTTGCCCAGATGAGTGTGGGTCAGAGAGCCAAACTGACTATATCTCCAGAT
TATGCCTATGGTGCCACTGGGCACCCAGGCATCATCCCACCACATGCCACTCTCGTCTTCGATGTGGAGC
TTCTAAAACCGGAACCGGCTAGCATGGACAAGAAGTACAGCATCGGCCTGGACATCGGCACCAACTCTGT
GGGCTGGGCCGTGATCACCGACGAGTACAAGGTGCCCAGCAAGAAATTCAAGGTGCTGGGCAACACCGAC
CGGCACAGCATCAAGAAGAACCTGATCGGAGCCCTGCTGTTCGACAGCGGCGAAACAGCCGAGGCCACCC
GGCTGAAGAGAACCGCCAGAAGAAGATACACCAGACGGAAGAACCGGATCTGCTATCTGCAAGAGATCTT
CAGCAACGAGATGGCCAAGGTGGACGACAGCTTCTTCCACAGACTGGAAGAGTCCTTCCTGGTGGAAGAG
GATAAGAAGCACGAGCGGCACCCCATCTTCGGCAACATCGTGGACGAGGTGGCCTACCACGAGAAGTACC
CCACCATCTACCACCTGAGAAAGAAACTGGTGGACAGCACCGACAAGGCCGACCTGCGGCTGATCTATCT
GGCCCTGGCCCACATGATCAAGTTCCGGGGCCACTTCCTGATCGAGGGCGACCTGAACCCCGACAACAGC
GACGTGGACAAGCTGTTCATCCAGCTGGTGCAGACCTACAACCAGCTGTTCGAGGAAAACCCCATCAACG
CCAGCGGCGTGGACGCCAAGGCCATCCTGTCTGCCAGACTGAGCAAGAGCAGACGGCTGGAAAATCTGAT
CGCCCAGCTGCCCGGCGAGAAGAAGAATGGCCTGTTCGGAAACCTGATTGCCCTGAGCCTGGGCCTGACC
CCCAACTTCAAGAGCAACTTCGACCTGGCCGAGGATGCCAAACTGCAGCTGAGCAAGGACACCTACGACG
ACGACCTGGACAACCTGCTGGCCCAGATCGGCGACCAGTACGCCGACCTGTTTCTGGCCGCCAAGAACCT
GTCCGACGCCATCCTGCTGAGCGACATCCTGAGAGTGAACACCGAGATCACCAAGGCCCCCCTGAGCGCC
TCTATGATCAAGAGATACGACGAGCACCACCAGGACCTGACCCTGCTGAAAGCTCTCGTGCGGCAGCAGC
TGCCTGAGAAGTACAAAGAGATTTTCTTCGACCAGAGCAAGAACGGCTACGCCGGCTACATTGACGGCGG
AGCCAGCCAGGAAGAGTTCTACAAGTTCATCAAGCCCATCCTGGAAAAGATGGACGGCACCGAGGAACTG
CTCGTGAAGCTGAACAGAGAGGACCTGCTGCGGAAGCAGCGGACCTTCGACAACGGCAGCATCCCCCACC
AGATCCACCTGGGAGAGCTGCACGCCATTCTGCGGCGGCAGGAAGATTTTTACCCATTCCTGAAGGACAA
CCGGGAAAAGATCGAGAAGATCCTGACCTTCCGCATCCCCTACTACGTGGGCCCTCTGGCCAGGGGAAAC
AGCAGATTCGCCTGGATGACCAGAAAGAGCGAGGAAACCATCACCCCCTGGAACTTCGAGGAAGTGGTGG
ACAAGGGCGCTTCCGCCCAGAGCTTCATCGAGCGGATGACCAACTTCGATAAGAACCTGCCCAACGAGAA
GGTGCTGCCCAAGCACAGCCTGCTGTACGAGTACTTCACCGTGTATAACGAGCTGACCAAAGTGAAATAC
GTGACCGAGGGAATGAGAAAGCCCGCCTTCCTGAGCGGCGAGCAGAAAAAGGCCATCGTGGACCTGCTGT
TCAAGACCAACCGGAAAGTGACCGTGAAGCAGCTGAAAGAGGACTACTTCAAGAAAATCGAGTGCTTCGA
CTCCGTGGAAATCTCCGGCGTGGAAGATCGGTTCAACGCCTCCCTGGGCACATACCACGATCTGCTGAAA
ATTATCAAGGACAAGGACTTCCTGGACAATGAGGAAAACGAGGACATTCTGGAAGATATCGTGCTGACCC
TGACACTGTTTGAGGACAGAGAGATGATCGAGGAACGGCTGAAAACCTATGCCCACCTGTTCGACGACAA
AGTGATGAAGCAGCTGAAGCGGCGGAGATACACCGGCTGGGGCAGGCTGAGCCGGAAGCTGATCAACGGC
ATCCGGGACAAGCAGTCCGGCAAGACAATCCTGGATTTCCTGAAGTCCGACGGCTTCGCCAACAGAAACT
TCATGCAGCTGATCCACGACGACAGCCTGACCTTTAAAGAGGACATCCAGAAAGCCCAGGTGTCCGGCCA
GGGCGATAGCCTGCACGAGCACATTGCCAATCTGGCCGGCAGCCCCGCCATTAAGAAGGGCATCCTGCAG
ACAGTGAAGGTGGTGGACGAGCTCGTGAAAGTGATGGGCCGGCACAAGCCCGAGAACATCGTGATCGAAA
TGGCCAGAGAGAACCAGACCACCCAGAAGGGACAGAAGAACAGCCGCGAGAGAATGAAGCGGATCGAAGA
GGGCATCAAAGAGCTGGGCAGCCAGATCCTGAAAGAACACCCCGTGGAAAACACCCAGCTGCAGAACGAG
AAGCTGTACCTGTACTACCTGCAGAATGGGCGGGATATGTACGTGGACCAGGAACTGGACATCAACCGGC
TGTCCGACTACGATGTGGACCATATCGTGCCTCAGAGCTTTCTGAAGGACGACTCCATCGACAACAAGGT
GCTGACCAGAAGCGACAAGAACCGGGGCAAGAGCGACAACGTGCCCTCCGAAGAGGTCGTGAAGAAGATG
AAGAACTACTGGCGGCAGCTGCTGAACGCCAAGCTGATTACCCAGAGAAAGTTCGACAATCTGACCAAGG
CCGAGAGAGGCGGCCTGAGCGAACTGGATAAGGCCGGCTTCATCAAGAGACAGCTGGTGGAAACCCGGCA
GATCACAAAGCACGTGGCACAGATCCTGGACTCCCGGATGAACACTAAGTACGACGAGAATGACAAGCTG
ATCCGGGAAGTGAAAGTGATCACCCTGAAGTCCAAGCTGGTGTCCGATTTCCGGAAGGATTTCCAGTTTT
ACAAAGTGCGCGAGATCAACAACTACCACCACGCCCACGACGCCTACCTGAACGCCGTCGTGGGAACCGC
CCTGATCAAAAAGTACCCTAAGCTGGAAAGCGAGTTCGTGTACGGCGACTACAAGGTGTACGACGTGCGG
AAGATGATCGCCAAGAGCGAGCAGGAAATCGGCAAGGCTACCGCCAAGTACTTCTTCTACAGCAACATCA
TGAACTTTTTCAAGACCGAGATTACCCTGGCCAACGGCGAGATCCGGAAGCGGCCTCTGATCGAGACAAA
CGGCGAAACCGGGGAGATCGTGTGGGATAAGGGCCGGGATTTTGCCACCGTGCGGAAAGTGCTGAGCATG
CCCCAAGTGAATATCGTGAAAAAGACCGAGGTGCAGACAGGCGGCTTCAGCAAAGAGTCTATCCTGCCCA
AGAGGAACAGCGATAAGCTGATCGCCAGAAAGAAGGACTGGGACCCTAAGAAGTACGGCGGCTTCGACAG
CCCCACCGTGGCCTATTCTGTGCTGGTGGTGGCCAAAGTGGAAAAGGGCAAGTCCAAGAAACTGAAGAGT
GTGAAAGAGCTGCTGGGGATCACCATCATGGAAAGAAGCAGCTTCGAGAAGAATCCCATCGACTTTCTGG
AAGCCAAGGGCTACAAAGAAGTGAAAAAGGACCTGATCATCAAGCTGCCTAAGTACTCCCTGTTCGAGCT
GGAAAACGGCCGGAAGAGAATGCTGGCCTCTGCCGGCGAACTGCAGAAGGGAAACGAACTGGCCCTGCCC
TCCAAATATGTGAACTTCCTGTACCTGGCCAGCCACTATGAGAAGCTGAAGGGCTCCCCCGAGGATAATG
AGCAGAAACAGCTGTTTGTGGAACAGCACAAGCACTACCTGGACGAGATCATCGAGCAGATCAGCGAGTT
CTCCAAGAGAGTGATCCTGGCCGACGCTAATCTGGACAAAGTGCTGTCCGCCTACAACAAGCACCGGGAT
AAGCCCATCAGAGAGCAGGCCGAGAATATCATCCACCTGTTTACCCTGACCAATCTGGGAGCCCCTGCCG
CCTTCAAGTACTTTGACACCACCATCGACCGGAAGAGGTACACCAGCACCAAAGAGGTGCTGGACGCCAC
CCTGATCCACCAGAGCATCACCGGCCTGTACGAGACACGGATCGACCTGTCTCAGCTGGGAGGCGACAAG
CGACCTGCCGCCACAAAGAAGGCTGGACAGGCTAAGAAGAAGAAAGATTACAAAGACGATGACGATAAGG
GATCCGGTGCCACGAATTTCTCACTACTCAAGCAGGCCGGTGATGTCGAGGAAAACCCTGGTCCTATGAG
CGAGCTGATTAAGGAGAACATGCACATGAAGCTGTACATGGAGGGCACCGTGGACAACCATCACTTCAAG
TGCACATCCGAGGGCGAAGGCAAGCCCTACGAGGGCACCCAGACCATGAGAATCAAGGTGGTCGAGGGCG
GCCCTCTCCCCTTCGCCTTCGACATCCTGGCTACTAGCTTCCTCTACGGCAGCAAGACCTTCATCAACCA
CACCCAGGGCATCCCCGACTTCTTCAAGCAGTCCTTCCCTGAGGGCTTCACATGGGAGAGAGTCACCACA
TACGAAGACGGGGGCGTGCTGACCGCTACCCAGGACACCAGCCTCCAGGACGGCTGCCTCATCTACAACG
TCAAGATCAGAGGGGTGAACTTCACATCCAACGGCCCTGTGATGCAGAAGAAAACACTCGGCTGGGAGGC
CTTCACCGAAACTCTGTACCCCGCTGACGGCGGCCTGGAAGGCAGAAACGACATGGCCCTGAAGCTCGTG
GGCGGGAGCCATCTGATCGCAAACGCCAAGACCACATATAGATCCAAGAAACCCGCTAAGAACCTCAAGA
TGCCTGGCGTCTACTATGTGGACTACAGACTGGAAAGAATCAAGGAGGCCAACAACGAGACCTACGTCGA
GCAGCACGAGGTGGCAGTGGCCAGATACTGCGACCTCCCTAGCAAACTGGGGCACAAGCTTAATTGAGGA
TCCTAAGTCGACAATCAACCTCTGGATTACAAAATTTGTGAAAGATTGACTGGTATTCTTAACTATGTTG
CTCCTTTTACGCTATGTGGATACGCTGCTTTAATGCCTTTGTATCATGCTATTGCTTCCCGTATGGCTTT
CATTTTCTCCTCCTTGTATAAATCCTGGTTGCTGTCTCTTTATGAGGAGTTGTGGCCCGTTGTCAGGCAA
CGTGGCGTGGTGTGCACTGTGTTTGCTGACGCAACCCCCACTGGTTGGGGCATTGCCACCACCTGTCAGC
TCCTTTCCGGGACTTTCGCTTTCCCCCTCCCTATTGCCACGGCGGAACTCATCGCCGCCTGCCTTGCCCG
CTGCTGGACAGGGGCTCGGCTGTTGGGCACTGACAATTCCGTGGTGTTGTCGGGGAAATCATCGTCCTTT
CCTTGGCTGCTCGCCTGTGTTGCCACCTGGATTCTGCGCGGGACGTCCTTCTGCTACGTCCCTTCGGCCC
TCAATCCAGCGGACCTTCCTTCCCGCGGCCTGCTGCCGGCTCTGCGGCCTCTTCCGCGTCTTCGCCTTCG
CCCTCAGACGAGTCGGATCTCCCTTTGGGCCGCCTCCCCGCGTCGACTTTAAGACCAATGACTTACAAGG
CAGCTGTAGATCTTAGCCACTTTTTAAAAGAAAAGGGGGGACTGGAAGGGCTAATTCACTCCCAACGAAG
ACAAGATCTGCTTTTTGCTTGTACTGGGTCTCTCTGGTTAGACCAGATCTGAGCCTGGGAGCTCTCTGGC
TAACTAGGGAACCCACTGCTTAAGCCTCAATAAAGCTTGCCTTGAGTGCTTCAAGTAGTGTGTGCCCGTC
TGTTGTGTGACTCTGGTAACTAGAGATCCCTCAGACCCTTTTAGTCAGTGTGGAAAATCTCTAGCAGGGC
CCGTTTAAACCCGCTGATCAGCCTCGACTGTGCCTTCTAGTTGCCAGCCATCTGTTGTTTGCCCCTCCCC
CGTGCCTTCCTTGACCCTGGAAGGTGCCACTCCCACTGTCCTTTCCTAATAAAATGAGGAAATTGCATCG
CATTGTCTGAGTAGGTGTCATTCTATTCTGGGGGGTGGGGTGGGGCAGGACAGCAAGGGGGAGGATTGGG
AAGACAATAGCAGGCATGCTGGGGATGCGGTGGGCTCTATGGCTTCTGAGGCGGAAAGAACCAGCTGGGG
CTCTAGGGGGTATCCCC
[124 nt withheld, positions 10168-10291]
C
[91 nt withheld, positions 10293-10383]
A
[49 nt withheld, positions 10385-10433]
CCTTTGACGTTGGAGTCCACGTTCTTT
[37 nt withheld, positions 10461-10497]
ACCCTATCTCGGTCTATTCTTTTGATTTATAAGGGATTTTGCCGATTTCGGCCTATTGGTTAAAAAATGA
GCTGATTTAACAAAAATTTAACGCGAATTAATTCTGTGGAATGTGTGTCAGTTAGGGTGTGGAAAGTCCC
CAGGCTCCCCAGCAGGCAGAAGTATGCAAAGCATGCATCTCAATTAGTCAGCAACCAGGTGTGGAAAGTC
CCCAGGCTCCCCAGCAGGCAGAAGTATGCAAAGCATGCATCTCAATTAGTCAGCAACCATAGTCCCGCCC
CTAACTCCGCCCATCCCGCCCCTAACTCCGCCCAGTTCCGCCCATTCTCCGCCCCATGGCTGACTAATTT
TTTTTATTTATGCAGAGGCCGAGGCCGCCTCTGCCTCTGAGCTATTCCAGAAGTAGTGAGGAGGCTTTTT
TGGAGGCCTAGGCTTTTGCAAAAAGCTCCCGGGAGCTTGTATATCCATTTTCGGATCTGATCAGCACGTG
TTGACAATTAATCATCGGCATAGTATATCGGCATAGTATAATACGACAAGGTGAGGAACTAAACCATGGC
CAAGTTGACCAGTGCCGTTCCGGTGCTCACCGCGCGCGACGTCGCCGGAGCGGTCGAGTTCTGGACCGAC
CGGCTCGGGTTCTCCCGGGACTTCGTGGAGGACGACTTCGCCGGTGTGGTCCGGGACGACGTGACCCTGT
TCATCAGCGCGGTCCAGGACCAGGTGGTGCCGGACAACACCCTGGCCTGGGTGTGGGTGCGCGGCCTGGA
CGAGCTGTACGCCGAGTGGTCGGAGGTCGTGTCCACGAACTTCCGGGACGCCTCCGGGCCGGCCATGACC
GAGATCGGCGAGCAGCCGTGGGGGCGGGAGTTCGCCCTGCGCGACCCGGCCGGCAACTGCGTGCACTTCG
TGGCCGAGGAGCAGGACTGACACGTGCTACGAGATTTCGATTCCACCGCCGCCTTCTATGAAAGGTTGGG
CTTCGGAATCGTTTTCCGGGACGCCGGCTGGATGATCCTCCAGCGCGGGGATCTCATGCTGGAGTTCTTC
GCCCACCCCAACTTGTTTATTGCAGCTTATAATGGTTACAAATAAAGCAATAGCATCACAAATTTCACAA
ATAAAGCATTTTTTTCACTGCATTCTAGTTGTGGTTTGTCCAAACTCATCAATGTATCTTATCATGTCTG
TATACCGTCGACCTCTAGCTAGAGCTTGGCGTAATCATGGTCATAGCTGTTTCCTGTGTGAAATTGTTAT
CCGCTCACAATTCCACACAACATACGAGCCGGAAGCATAAAGTGTAAAGCCTGGGGTGCCTAATGAGTGA
GCTAACTCACATTAATTGCGTTGCGCTCACTGCCCGCTTTCCAGTCGGGAAACCTGTCGTGCCAGCTGCA
TTAATGAATCGGCCAACGCGCGGGGAGAGGCGGTTTGCGTATTGGGCGCTCTTCCGCTTCCTCGCTCACT
GACTCGCTGCGCTCGGTCGTTCGGCTGCGGCGAGCGGTATCAGCTCACTCAAAGGCGGTAATACGGTTAT
CCACAGAATCAGGGGATAACGCAGGAAAGAACATGTGAGCAAAAGGCCAGCAAAAGGCCAGGAACCGTAA
AAAGGCCGCGTTGCTGGCGTTTTTCCATAGGCTCCGCCCCCCTGACGAGCATCACAAAAATCGACGCTCA
AGTCAGAGGTGGCGAAACCCGACAGGACTATAAAGATACCAGGCGTTTCCCCCTGGAAGCTCCCTCGTGC
GCTCTCCTGTTCCGACCCTGCCGCTTACCGGATACCTGTCCGCCTTTCTCCCTTCGGGAAGCGTGGCGCT
TTCTCATAGCTCACGCTGTAGGTATCTCAGTTCGGTGTAGGTCGTTCGCTCCAAGCTGGGCTGTGTGCAC
GAACCCCCCGTTCAGCCCGACCGCTGCGCCTTATCCGGTAACTATCGTCTTGAGTCCAACCCGGTAAGAC
ACGACTTATCGCCACTGGCAGCAGCCACTGGTAACAGGATTAGCAGAGCGAGGTATGTAGGCGGTGCTAC
AGAGTTCTTGAAGTGGTGGCCTAACTACGGCTACACTAGAAGAACAGTATTTGGTATCTGCGCTCTGCTG
AAGCCAGTTACCTTCGGAAAAAGAGTTGGTAGCTCTTGATCCGGCAAACAAACCACCGCTGGTAGCGGTG
GTTTTTTTGTTTGCAAGCAGCAGATTACGCGCAGAAAAAAAGGATCTCAAGAAGATCCTTTGATCTTTTC
TACGGGGTCTGACGCTCAGTGGAACGAAAACTCACGTTAAGGGATTTTGGTCATGAGATTATCAAAAAGG
ATCTTCACCTAGATCCTTTTAAATTAAAAATGAAGTTTTAAATCAATCTAAAGTATATATGAGTAAACTT
GGTCTGACAGTTACCAATGCTTAATCAGTGAGGCACCTATCTCAGCGATCTGTCTATTTCGTTCATCCAT
AGTTGCCTGACTCCCCGTCGTGTAGATAACTACGATACGGGAGGGCTTACCATCTGGCCCCAGTGCTGCA
ATGATACCGCGAGACCCACGCTCACCGGCTCCAGATTTATCAGCAATAAACCAGCCAGCCGGAAGGGCCG
AGCGCAGAAGTGGTCCTGCAACTTTATCCGCCTCCATCCAGTCTATTAATTGTTGCCGGGAAGCTAGAGT
AAGTAGTTCGCCAGTTAATAGTTTGCGCAACGTTGTTGCCATTGCTACAGGCATCGTGGTGTCACGCTCG
TCGTTTGGTATGGCTTCATTCAGCTCCGGTTCCCAACGATCAAGGCGAGTTACATGATCCCCCATGTTGT
GCAAAAAAGCGGTTAGCTCCTTCGGTCCTCCGATCGTTGTCAGAAGTAAGTTGGCCGCAGTGTTATCACT
CATGGTTATGGCAGCACTGCATAATTCTCTTACTGTCATGCCATCCGTAAGATGCTTTTCTGTGACTGGT
GAGTACTCAACCAAGTCATTCTGAGAATAGTGTATGCGGCGACCGAGTTGCTCTTGCCCGGCGTCAATAC
GGGATAATACCGCGCCACATAGCAGAACTTTAAAAGTGCTCATCATTGGAAAACGTTCTTCGGGGCGAAA
ACTCTCAAGGATCTTACCGCTGTTGAGATCCAGTTCGATGTAACCCACTCGTGCACCCAACTGATCTTCA
GCATCTTTTACTTTCACCAGCGTTTCTGGGTGAGCAAAAACAGGAAGGCAAAATGCCGCAAAAAAGGGAA
TAAGGGCGACACGGAAATGTTGAATACTCATACTCTTCCTTTTTCAATATTATTGAAGCATTTATCAGGG
TTATTGTCTCATGAGCGGATACATATTTGAATGTATTTAGAAAAATAAACAAATAGGGGTTCCGCGCACA
TTTCCCCGAAAAGTGCCACCTGAC
Features (pLannotate 1.2.2; 37 found; start..end, strand, type, name):
     31..83      -  misc_feature   bom (fragment): basis of mobility region from pBR322
    238..617     +  enhancer       CMV enhancer: human cytomegalovirus immediate early enhancer
    618..817     +  promoter       CMV promoter: human cytomegalovirus (CMV) immediate early promoter
    835..1015    +  LTR            5' LTR (truncated): truncated 5' long terminal repeat (LTR) from HIV-1
   1062..1187    +  misc_feature   HIV-1 Ψ: packaging signal of human immunodeficiency virus type 1
   1171..1534    +  CDS            HIV-1 gag (fragment): gag protein from human immunodeficiency virus 1; gag
   1680..1913    +  misc_feature   RRE: The Rev response element (RRE) of HIV-1 allows for Rev-dependent mRNA export from the nucleus to the cytoplasm.
   2290..2390    +  CDS            Rev (fragment): human immunodeficiency virus 1 (HIV-1) Rev protein; rev; enhances nuclear export of unspliced and incompletely spliced viral mRNAs
   2440..2557    +  misc_feature   cPPT/CTS: central polypurine tract and central termination sequence of HIV-1
   2608..2848    +  promoter       U6 promoter: RNA polymerase III promoter for human U6 snRNA
   2879..2954    +  misc_RNA       gRNA scaffold: guide RNA scaffold for the Streptococcus pyogenes CRISPR/Cas9 system
   2961..3004    +  misc_RNA       gRNA scaffold (fragment): guide RNA scaffold for the Streptococcus pyogenes CRISPR/Cas9 system
   3045..3285    +  promoter       U6 promoter: RNA polymerase III promoter for human U6 snRNA
   3313..3388    +  misc_RNA       gRNA scaffold: guide RNA scaffold for the Streptococcus pyogenes CRISPR/Cas9 system
   3406..3424    +  CDS            small t antigen (fragment): SV40 (simian virus 40) small t antigen
   3450..3661    +  promoter       EF-1α core promoter: core promoter for human elongation factor EF-1α
   3681..4004    +  CDS            DD: destabilization domain that can be stabilized by Shield1 in the ProteoTuner™ system L106P mutant of FKBP12
   4014..8117    +  CDS            Cas9: Cas9 (Csn1) endonuclease from the Streptococcus pyogenes Type II CRISPR/Cas system generates RNA-guided double strand breaks in DNA
   8256..8954    +  CDS            TagBFP: TagBFP is a basic (constitutively fluorescent) blue fluorescent protein published in 2008, derived from Entacmaea quadricolor. It is reported to be a very rapidly-maturing monomer with very low acid sensitivity.
   8973..9561    +  misc_feature   WPRE: woodchuck hepatitis virus posttranscriptional regulatory element
   9612..9631    +  misc_feature   cPPT/CTS (fragment): central polypurine tract and central termination sequence of HIV-1
   9633..9866    +  LTR            3' LTR (ΔU3): self-inactivating 3' long terminal repeat (LTR) from HIV-1
   9898..10122   +  polyA_signal   bGH poly(A) signal: bovine growth hormone polyadenylation signal
  10126..10147   +  promoter       SV40 promoter (fragment): SV40 enhancer and early promoter
  10168..10596   +  rep_origin     f1 ori (sequence partly withheld): f1 bacteriophage origin of replication; arrow indicates direction of (+) strand synthesis
  10610..10939   +  promoter       SV40 promoter: SV40 enhancer and early promoter
  10987..11034   +  promoter       EM7 promoter: synthetic bacterial promoter&nbsp
  11053..11427   +  CDS            BleoR: antibiotic-binding protein; Sh ble from Streptoalloteichus hindustanus; confers resistance to bleomycin, phleomycin, and Zeocin™
  11437..11562   +  CDS            ble (fragment): BLE_KLEPN - Experimental evidence at protein level: Swiss-Prot protein existence level 1. Binding protein with a strong affinity to the bleomycin family of antibiotics. Binds to CL990; an antimitotic-antibiotic compound. From Klebsiella pneumoniae.
  11557..11678   +  polyA_signal   SV40 poly(A) signal: SV40 polyadenylation signal
  11749..11771   -  protein_bind   lac operator (fragment): The lac repressor binds to the lac operator to inhibit transcription in E. coli. This inhibition can be relieved by adding lactose or isopropyl-β-D-thiogalactopyranoside (IPTG). lac repressor encoded by lacI
  11775..11805   -  promoter       lac promoter: promoter for the E. coli lac operon
  11820..11841   -  protein_bind   CAP binding site: CAP binding activates transcription in the presence of cAMP. E. coli catabolite activator protein
  11854..11946   -  CDS            lacI (fragment): lac repressor; lacI; The lac repressor binds to the lac operator to inhibit transcription in E. coli. This inhibition can be relieved by adding lactose or isopropyl-β-D-thiogalactopyranoside (IPTG).
  12129..12717   -  rep_origin     ori: high-copy-number ColE1/pMB1/pBR322/pUC origin of replication
  12888..13748   -  CDS            AmpR: β-lactamase; bla; confers resistance to ampicillin, carbenicillin, and related antibiotics
  13749..13853   -  promoter       AmpR promoter: bla
