[The description below was written by a language model from this plasmid's Addgene catalogue record and pLannotate feature annotations shown in this document.]
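Description:
pDual_dsCas9_BFP_hs_TP73 is a 13.9 kb lentiviral CRISPR vector built on the pDual_dsCas9_BFP backbone and designed to knock out human TP73 with two guide RNAs delivered alongside a drug-stabilisable Cas9. It is maintained in E. coli through a high-copy ColE1/pUC-type origin with ampicillin resistance. An f1 origin is also present. Outside the viral cassette sits an SV40/EM7-driven bleomycin/Zeocin resistance gene with an SV40 polyadenylation signal. Because this marker lies beyond the 3' LTR, it would not be carried into transduced cells. The lentiviral framework is of the third-generation type: a CMV enhancer/promoter replaces U3 upstream of a truncated HIV-1 5' LTR, followed by the Ψ packaging signal, a gag fragment, the RRE, cPPT/CTS, WPRE and a self-inactivating ΔU3 3' LTR backed by a bGH poly(A) signal.

The payload between the LTRs has two parts. The first is a pair of tandem human U6 promoters, each followed by an S. pyogenes gRNA scaffold, which express the two TP73-targeting guides. The dual-guide insert was cloned between SbfI and BsmBI sites. The second is an EF-1α core promoter driving an FKBP12 L106P destabilisation domain fused to the N-terminus of Cas9, followed by TagBFP. According to the catalogue entry the two proteins are linked by a P2A peptide, although this element is not annotated in the feature table. The destabilisation domain targets Cas9 for degradation unless the ligand Shield1 is supplied, which is the basis of the "inducible" nuclease activity. BFP is released as a separate protein and marks transduced cells for sorting or tracking, as the integrated cassette carries no annotated drug selection marker. The construct is suited to temporally controlled disruption of TP73 in human cells.
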