Addgene plasmid #214687: pDual_dsCas9_BFP_hs_TP73
Purpose: Lentiviral expression vector for an inducible Cas9-P2A-BFP with two sgRNA sequences against human TP73
Depositing lab: Kevin Janes. Depositing organization: University of Virginia.
Backbone
  Vector backbone: pDual_dsCas9_BFP
  Vector type: Lentiviral, CRISPR
Growth in bacteria
  Bacterial resistance: Ampicillin, 100 μg/mL
  Growth temperature: 30°C
  Growth strain: NEB Stable
  Copy number: High Copy
Gene/Insert
  Gene/Insert name: dgRNA_TP73
  gRNA/shRNA sequence: GCCTTCGGTTTCCAGCCGCG; CAGCATGGACGTCTTCCACC
  Species: H. sapiens (human)
  Entrez Gene: TP73 (a.k.a. CILD47, P73)
  Cloning method: Restriction Enzyme; 5′ cloning site SbfI (unknown if destroyed); 3′ cloning site BsmBI (unknown if destroyed)
Terms and licenses: Academic/Nonprofit Terms; Industry Terms: Not Available to Industry
How to cite: pDual_dsCas9_BFP_hs_TP73 was a gift from Kevin Janes (Addgene plasmid # 214687 ; http://n2t.net/addgene:214687 ; RRID:Addgene_214687)
